Addgene plasmid #219106: SFFV-ATF6B-Brd 142
Purpose: Transcription factor ATF6B with a specific barcode assigned.
Depositing lab: Filipe Pereira. Depositing organization: Center for Neuroscience and Cell Biology, University of Coimbra. Publication: A combinatorial transcription factor screening platform for immune cell reprogramming. Kurochkin I, Altman AR, Caiado I, Pertiga-Cabral D, Halitzki E, Minaeva M, Zimmermannova O, Henriques-Oliveira L, Klein D, Nair M, Oliveira D, Cajal LR, Knittel R, Feick C, Ringner M, Martin M, Cirovic B, Pires CF, Rosa FF, Sitnicka E, Theis FJ, Pereira CF. Cell Syst. 2026 Jan 21;17(1):101457. doi: 10.1016/j.cels.2025.101457. Epub 2026 Jan 14. PubMed 41539305.
Backbone
  Vector backbone: SFFV-MCS
  Backbone size w/o insert (bp): 6638
  Vector type: Lentiviral
Growth in bacteria
  Bacterial resistance: Ampicillin, 100 μg/mL
  Growth temperature: 37°C
  Growth strain: NEB Stable
  Copy number: High Copy
Gene/Insert
  Gene/Insert name: ATF6B
  Species: H. sapiens (human)
  Insert size (bp): 957
  Entrez Gene: ATF6B (a.k.a. CREB-RP, CREBL1, G13)
  Promoter: The spleen focus-forming virus (SFFV) promoter
  Cloning method: Restriction Enzyme; 5′ cloning site Bsp119I (not destroyed); 3′ cloning site BstHI (not destroyed)
Terms and licenses: Academic/Nonprofit Terms; Industry Terms: Not Available to Industry
Depositor comments: Barcode sequence cloned into XbaI restriction site. Design of plasmid is as follows: SFFV-[TF sequence]-WPRE-[Barcode sequence].
How to cite: SFFV-ATF6B-Brd 142 was a gift from Filipe Pereira (Addgene plasmid # 219106 ; http://n2t.net/addgene:219106 ; RRID:Addgene_219106)
