[The description below was written by a language model from this plasmid's Addgene catalogue record and pLannotate feature annotations shown in this document.]
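Description:
SFFV-ATF6B-Brd 142 is a third-generation-style, self-inactivating HIV-1 lentiviral transfer plasmid built on the SFFV-MCS backbone. It expresses the human transcription factor ATF6B together with a construct-specific DNA barcode. The plasmid is propagated in E. coli through a high-copy ColE1/pUC origin with ampicillin selection (AmpR). It also retains pBluescript-type remnants, including an f1 origin, lacZα and lac promoter fragments, and T7 and T3 promoters. The lentiviral cassette begins with an RSV promoter fused to a truncated 5' LTR, which drives Tat-independent production of genomic RNA in packaging cells. This is followed by the Ψ packaging signal with a gag fragment, the RRE for Rev-dependent nuclear export, and the cPPT/CTS element that aids nuclear import. The cassette ends with a ΔU3 3' LTR, which inactivates the viral promoter after integration, and an SV40 polyadenylation signal with SV40 origin sequence lies downstream.

Within the provirus, the spleen focus-forming virus (SFFV) promoter, which is strong in haematopoietic and many other cell types, drives the ATF6B insert cloned into the multiple cloning site. A WPRE follows the insert to enhance transcript stability and expression. According to the depositor, the barcode sits in an XbaI site downstream of the WPRE, so it is carried on the same transcript and can identify the factor in pooled readouts. The insert is recorded as 957 bp, and the annotation matches only a fragment of ATF6B followed by a short unrelated hit. This suggests a shorter isoform or truncated form rather than the full-length protein, although the record does not specify which. No mammalian selection marker or fluorescent reporter is annotated. The plasmid belongs to a barcoded transcription factor library for combinatorial screening of immune cell reprogramming.
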