Features (pLannotate 1.2.2; 30 found; start..end, strand, type, name):
     94..112     -  promoter       T7 promoter: promoter for bacteriophage T7 RNA polymerase
    120..275     +  CDS            lacZα (fragment): LacZα fragment of β-galactosidase; lacZ fragment
    280..708     +  rep_origin     f1 ori (sequence partly withheld): f1 bacteriophage origin of replication; arrow indicates direction of (+) strand synthesis
    761..865     +  promoter       AmpR promoter: bla
    866..1726    +  CDS            AmpR: β-lactamase; bla; confers resistance to ampicillin, carbenicillin, and related antibiotics
   1897..2485    +  rep_origin     ori: high-copy-number ColE1/pMB1/pBR322/pUC origin of replication
   2668..2760    +  CDS            lacI (fragment): lac repressor; lacI; The lac repressor binds to the lac operator to inhibit transcription in E. coli. This inhibition can be relieved by adding lactose or isopropyl-β-D-thiogalactopyranoside (IPTG).
   2773..2794    +  protein_bind   CAP binding site: CAP binding activates transcription in the presence of cAMP. E. coli catabolite activator protein
   2809..2839    +  promoter       lac promoter: promoter for the E. coli lac operon
   2847..2863    +  protein_bind   lac operator: The lac repressor binds to the lac operator to inhibit transcription in E. coli. This inhibition can be relieved by adding lactose or isopropyl-β-D-thiogalactopyranoside (IPTG). lac repressor encoded by lacI
   2908..2926    +  promoter       T3 promoter: promoter for bacteriophage T3 RNA polymerase
   2954..3180    +  promoter       RSV promoter: Rous sarcoma virus enhancer/promoter
   3181..3361    +  LTR            5' LTR (truncated): truncated 5' long terminal repeat (LTR) from HIV-1
   3408..3533    +  misc_feature   HIV-1 Ψ: packaging signal of human immunodeficiency virus type 1
   3517..3880    +  CDS            HIV-1 gag (fragment): gag protein from human immunodeficiency virus 1; gag
   4026..4259    +  misc_feature   RRE: The Rev response element (RRE) of HIV-1 allows for Rev-dependent mRNA export from the nucleus to the cytoplasm.
   4636..4736    +  CDS            Rev (fragment): human immunodeficiency virus 1 (HIV-1) Rev protein; rev; enhances nuclear export of unspliced and incompletely spliced viral mRNAs
   4755..4872    +  misc_feature   cPPT/CTS: central polypurine tract and central termination sequence of HIV-1
   4906..5307    +  promoter       SFFV promoter: spleen focus-forming virus long terminal repeat (LTR) promoter
   5317..5340    +  misc_feature   MCS (fragment): pBluescript multiple cloning site
   5365..6195    +  CDS            ATF6B (fragment): ATF6B_HUMAN - Also known as CREBL1, G13. Experimental evidence at protein level: Swiss-Prot protein existence level 1. [Processed cyclic AMP-dependent transcription factor ATF-6 beta]: Transcription factor that acts in the unfolded protein response (UPR) pathway by activating UPR target genes induced during ER stress (PubMed:11256944). Binds DNA on the 5'-CCAC[GA]-3' half of the ER stress response element (ERSE) (5'-CCAATN(9)CCAC[GA]-3') when NF-Y is bound to ERSE (PubMed:11256944). From Homo sapiens (Human).
   6193..6318    +  CDS            C8orf17 (fragment): MOST1_HUMAN - Experimental evidence at protein level: Swiss-Prot protein existence level 1. May be involved in cell survival, proliferation and progression of cancer cells. From Homo sapiens (Human).
   6329..6354    +  misc_feature   MCS (fragment): pBluescript multiple cloning site
   6354..6413    +  CDS            S (fragment): HBSAG_WHV6 - Experimental evidence at transcript level: Swiss-Prot protein existence level 2. The middle envelope protein plays an important role in the budding of the virion. It is involved in the induction of budding in a nucleocapsid independent way. In this process the majority of envelope proteins bud to form subviral lipoprotein particles of 22 nm of diameter that do not contain a nucleocapsid (By similarity). From Woodchuck hepatitis B virus (isolate w64/pWS23) (WHV).
   6545..6948    +  misc_feature   WPRE: woodchuck hepatitis virus posttranscriptional regulatory element
   7006..7065    +  CDS            nef (fragment): NEF_HV1Z2 - Experimental evidence at protein level: Swiss-Prot protein existence level 1. Extracellular Nef protein targets CD4(+) T-lymphocytes for apoptosis by interacting with CXCR4 surface receptors. From Human immunodeficiency virus type 1 group M subtype D (isolate Z2/CDC-Z34) (HIV-1).
   7067..7300    +  LTR            3' LTR (ΔU3): self-inactivating 3' long terminal repeat (LTR) from HIV-1
   7372..7493    +  polyA_signal   SV40 poly(A) signal: SV40 polyadenylation signal
   7512..7533    +  rep_origin     SV40 ori (fragment): SV40 origin of replication
   7533..73      +  rep_origin     SV40 ori (across the origin): SV40 origin of replication
>Addgene plasmid #219106 | SFFV-ATF6B-Brd 142 | addgene full sequence | sequence record 448924 | Addgene NGS Result
ATTTATGCAGAGGCCGAGGCCGCCTCGGCCTCTGAGCTATTCCAGAAGTAGTGAGGAGGCTTTTTTGGAG
GCCTAGGGACGTACCCAATTCGCCCTATAGTGAGTCGTATTACGCGCGCTCACTGGCCGTCGTTTTACAA
CGTCGTGACTGGGAAAACCCTGGCGTTACCCAACTTAATCGCCTTGCAGCACATCCCCCTTTCGCCAGCT
GGCGTAATAGCGAAGAGGCCCGCACCGATCGCCCTTCCCAACAGTTGCGCAGCCTGAATGGCGAATGGG
[124 nt withheld, positions 280-403]
C
[91 nt withheld, positions 405-495]
A
[49 nt withheld, positions 497-545]
CCTTTGACGTTGGAGTCCACGTTCTTT
[37 nt withheld, positions 573-609]
ACCCTATCTCGGTCTATTCTTTTGATTTATAAGGGATTTTGCCGATTTCGGCCTATTGGTTAAAAAATGA
GCTGATTTAACAAAAATTTAACGCGAATTTTAACAAAATATTAACGCTTACAATTTAGGTGGCACTTTTC
GGGGAAATGTGCGCGGAACCCCTATTTGTTTATTTTTCTAAATACATTCAAATATGTATCCGCTCATGAG
ACAATAACCCTGATAAATGCTTCAATAATATTGAAAAAGGAAGAGTATGAGTATTCAACATTTCCGTGTC
GCCCTTATTCCCTTTTTTGCGGCATTTTGCCTTCCTGTTTTTGCTCACCCAGAAACGCTGGTGAAAGTAA
AAGATGCTGAAGATCAGTTGGGTGCACGAGTGGGTTACATCGAACTGGATCTCAACAGCGGTAAGATCCT
TGAGAGTTTTCGCCCCGAAGAACGTTTTCCAATGATGAGCACTTTTAAAGTTCTGCTATGTGGCGCGGTA
TTATCCCGTATTGACGCCGGGCAAGAGCAACTCGGTCGCCGCATACACTATTCTCAGAATGACTTGGTTG
AGTACTCACCAGTCACAGAAAAGCATCTTACGGATGGCATGACAGTAAGAGAATTATGCAGTGCTGCCAT
AACCATGAGTGATAACACTGCGGCCAACTTACTTCTGACAACGATCGGAGGACCGAAGGAGCTAACCGCT
TTTTTGCACAACATGGGGGATCATGTAACTCGCCTTGATCGTTGGGAACCGGAGCTGAATGAAGCCATAC
CAAACGACGAGCGTGACACCACGATGCCTGTAGCAATGGCAACAACGTTGCGCAAACTATTAACTGGCGA
ACTACTTACTCTAGCTTCCCGGCAACAATTAATAGACTGGATGGAGGCGGATAAAGTTGCAGGACCACTT
CTGCGCTCGGCCCTTCCGGCTGGCTGGTTTATTGCTGATAAATCTGGAGCCGGTGAGCGTGGGTCTCGCG
GTATCATTGCAGCACTGGGGCCAGATGGTAAGCCCTCCCGTATCGTAGTTATCTACACGACGGGGAGTCA
GGCAACTATGGATGAACGAAATAGACAGATCGCTGAGATAGGTGCCTCACTGATTAAGCATTGGTAACTG
TCAGACCAAGTTTACTCATATATACTTTAGATTGATTTAAAACTTCATTTTTAATTTAAAAGGATCTAGG
TGAAGATCCTTTTTGATAATCTCATGACCAAAATCCCTTAACGTGAGTTTTCGTTCCACTGAGCGTCAGA
CCCCGTAGAAAAGATCAAAGGATCTTCTTGAGATCCTTTTTTTCTGCGCGTAATCTGCTGCTTGCAAACA
AAAAAACCACCGCTACCAGCGGTGGTTTGTTTGCCGGATCAAGAGCTACCAACTCTTTTTCCGAAGGTAA
CTGGCTTCAGCAGAGCGCAGATACCAAATACTGTTCTTCTAGTGTAGCCGTAGTTAGGCCACCACTTCAA
GAACTCTGTAGCACCGCCTACATACCTCGCTCTGCTAATCCTGTTACCAGTGGCTGCTGCCAGTGGCGAT
AAGTCGTGTCTTACCGGGTTGGACTCAAGACGATAGTTACCGGATAAGGCGCAGCGGTCGGGCTGAACGG
GGGGTTCGTGCACACAGCCCAGCTTGGAGCGAACGACCTACACCGAACTGAGATACCTACAGCGTGAGCT
ATGAGAAAGCGCCACGCTTCCCGAAGGGAGAAAGGCGGACAGGTATCCGGTAAGCGGCAGGGTCGGAACA
GGAGAGCGCACGAGGGAGCTTCCAGGGGGAAACGCCTGGTATCTTTATAGTCCTGTCGGGTTTCGCCACC
TCTGACTTGAGCGTCGATTTTTGTGATGCTCGTCAGGGGGGCGGAGCCTATGGAAAAACGCCAGCAACGC
GGCCTTTTTACGGTTCCTGGCCTTTTGCTGGCCTTTTGCTCACATGTTCTTTCCTGCGTTATCCCCTGAT
TCTGTGGATAACCGTATTACCGCCTTTGAGTGAGCTGATACCGCTCGCCGCAGCCGAACGACCGAGCGCA
GCGAGTCAGTGAGCGAGGAAGCGGAAGAGCGCCCAATACGCAAACCGCCTCTCCCCGCGCGTTGGCCGAT
TCATTAATGCAGCTGGCACGACAGGTTTCCCGACTGGAAAGCGGGCAGTGAGCGCAACGCAATTAATGTG
AGTTAGCTCACTCATTAGGCACCCCAGGCTTTACACTTTATGCTTCCGGCTCGTATGTTGTGTGGAATTG
TGAGCGGATAACAATTTCACACAGGAAACAGCTATGACCATGATTACGCCAAGCGCGCAATTAACCCTCA
CTAAAGGGAACAAAAGCTGGAGCTGCAAGCTTAATGTAGTCTTATGCAATACTCTTGTAGTCTTGCAACA
TGGTAACGATGAGTTAGCAACATGCCTTACAAGGAGAGAAAAAGCACCGTGCATGCCGATTGGTGGAAGT
AAGGTGGTACGATCGTGCCTTATTAGGAAGGCAACAGACGGGTCTGACATGGATTGGACGAACCACTGAA
TTGCCGCATTGCAGAGATATTGTATTTAAGTGCCTAGCTCGATACATAAACGGGTCTCTCTGGTTAGACC
AGATCTGAGCCTGGGAGCTCTCTGGCTAACTAGGGAACCCACTGCTTAAGCCTCAATAAAGCTTGCCTTG
AGTGCTTCAAGTAGTGTGTGCCCGTCTGTTGTGTGACTCTGGTAACTAGAGATCCCTCAGACCCTTTTAG
TCAGTGTGGAAAATCTCTAGCAGTGGCGCCCGAACAGGGACTTGAAAGCGAAAGGGAAACCAGAGGAGCT
CTCTCGACGCAGGACTCGGCTTGCTGAAGCGCGCACGGCAAGAGGCGAGGGGCGGCGACTGGTGAGTACG
CCAAAAATTTTGACTAGCGGAGGCTAGAAGGAGAGAGATGGGTGCGAGAGCGTCAGTATTAAGCGGGGGA
GAATTAGATCGCGATGGGAAAAAATTCGGTTAAGGCCAGGGGGAAAGAAAAAATATAAATTAAAACATAT
AGTATGGGCAAGCAGGGAGCTAGAACGATTCGCAGTTAATCCTGGCCTGTTAGAAACATCAGAAGGCTGT
AGACAAATACTGGGACAGCTACAACCATCCCTTCAGACAGGATCAGAAGAACTTAGATCATTATATAATA
CAGTAGCAACCCTCTATTGTGTGCATCAAAGGATAGAGATAAAAGACACCAAGGAAGCTTTAGACAAGAT
AGAGGAAGAGCAAAACAAAAGTAAGACCACCGCACAGCAAGCGGCCGCTGATCTTCAGACCTGGAGGAGG
AGATATGAGGGACAATTGGAGAAGTGAATTATATAAATATAAAGTAGTAAAAATTGAACCATTAGGAGTA
GCACCCACCAAGGCAAAGAGAAGAGTGGTGCAGAGAGAAAAAAGAGCAGTGGGAATAGGAGCTTTGTTCC
TTGGGTTCTTGGGAGCAGCAGGAAGCACTATGGGCGCAGCGTCAATGACGCTGACGGTACAGGCCAGACA
ATTATTGTCTGGTATAGTGCAGCAGCAGAACAATTTGCTGAGGGCTATTGAGGCGCAACAGCATCTGTTG
CAACTCACAGTCTGGGGCATCAAGCAGCTCCAGGCAAGAATCCTGGCTGTGGAAAGATACCTAAAGGATC
AACAGCTCCTGGGGATTTGGGGTTGCTCTGGAAAACTCATTTGCACCACTGCTGTGCCTTGGAATGCTAG
TTGGAGTAATAAATCTCTGGAACAGATTTGGAATCACACGACCTGGATGGAGTGGGACAGAGAAATTAAC
AATTACACAAGCTTAATACACTCCTTAATTGAAGAATCGCAAAACCAGCAAGAAAAGAATGAACAAGAAT
TATTGGAATTAGATAAATGGGCAAGTTTGTGGAATTGGTTTAACATAACAAATTGGCTGTGGTATATAAA
ATTATTCATAATGATAGTAGGAGGCTTGGTAGGTTTAAGAATAGTTTTTGCTGTACTTTCTATAGTGAAT
AGAGTTAGGCAGGGATATTCACCATTATCGTTTCAGACCCACCTCCCAACCCCGAGGGGACCCGACAGGC
CCGAAGGAATAGAAGAAGAAGGTGGAGAGAGAGACAGAGACAGATCCATTCGATTAGTGAACGGATCTCG
ACGGTATCGGTTAACTTTTAAAAGAAAAGGGGGGATTGGGGGGTACAGTGCAGGGGAAAGAATAGTAGAC
ATAATAGCAACAGACATACAAACTAAAGAATTACAAAAACAAATTACAAAAATTCAAAATTTTATCGATC
ACGAGACTAGCCTCGAGCTGGCTGCAGTAACGCCATTTTGCAAGGCATGGAAAAATACCAAACCAAGAAT
AGAGAAGTTCAGATCAAGGGCGGGTACATGAAAATAGCTAACGTTGGGCCAAACAGGATATCTGCGGTGA
GCAGTTTCGGCCCCGGCCCGGGGCCAAGAACAGATGGTCACCGCAGTTTCGGCCCCGGCCCGAGGCCAAG
AACAGATGGTCCCCAGATATGGCCCAACCCTCAGCAGTTTCTTAAGACCCATCAGATGTTTCCAGGCTCC
CCCAAGGACCTGAAATGACCCTGCGCCTTATTTGAATTAACCAATCAGCCTGCTTCTCGCTTCTGTTCGC
GCGCTTCTGCTTCCCGAGCTCTATAAAAGAGCTCACAACCCCTCACTCGGCGCGCCAGTCCTCCGACAGA
CTGAGTCGGCCGGTCGAATCAAGCTTATCGATACCGTCGACGGATCCGCTAGCCCGCGGTTCGAAATGGC
GGAGCTGATGCTGCTCAGCGAGATTGCTGACCCGACGCGTTTCTTCACCGACAACCTGCTTAGCCCGGAG
GACTGGGGTCTGCAGAACAGCACCTTGTATTCTGGCCTAGATGAAGTGGCCGAGGAGCAGACGCAGCTCT
TCCGTTGCCCGGAGCAGGATGTCCCGTTTGACGGCAGCTCCCTGGACGTGGGGATGGATGTCAGCCCCTC
TGAGCCCCCATGGGAACTCCTGCCGATCTTCCCAGATCTTCAGGTGAAGTCTGAGCCATCTTCCCCCTGC
TCTTCCTCCTCCCTCAGCTCCGAGTCATCGCGTCTCTCCACAGAGCCATCCAGCGAGGCTCTTGGGGTAG
GGGAGGTGCTCCATGTGAAGACAGAGTCCTTGGCACCCCCACTGTGTCTCCTGGGAGATGACCCAACATC
CTCATTTGAAACCGTCCAGATCAACGTTATCCCCACCTCTGATGATTCCTCAGATGTCCAGACCAAGATA
GAACCTGTCTCTCCATGTTCTTCCGTCAACTCTGAGGCCTCCCTGCTCTCGGCCGACTCCTCCAGCCAGG
CTTTTATAGGAGAGGAGGTCCTGGAAGTGAAGACAGAGTCCCTGTCCCCTTCAGGATGCCTCCTGTGGGA
TGTCCCAGCCCCCTCACTTGGAGCTGTCCAGATCAGCATGGGCCCATCCCTTGATGGCTCCTCAGGCAAA
GCCCTGCCCACCCGGAAGCCGCCACTGCAGCCCAAACCTGTAGTGCTAACCACTGTCCCAATGCCATCCA
GAGCTGTGTCTCCCAGCACCACAGTCCTTCTGCAGTCCCTCGTCCAGCCACCCCCAGGTACTGAAGAAGG
AGAAAAGGGCCGGGCATGGTGGCTCACGCCGGTAATCCCAGCACTTTGGGAGGCTGAGGCGGGCGAATCA
CCTGAGGTCAGAAGTTTAAGACCAGCCTGGCCAACGTGGTGAACCGGTCGGATCCCCCGGGCTGCAGGAA
TTCGAGCATCTTACCGCCATTTATTCCCATATTTGTTCTGTTTTTCTTGATTTGGGTATACATTTAAATG
TTAATAAAACAAAATGGTGGGGCAATCATTTACATTTTTAGGGATATGTAATTACTAGTTCAGGTGTATT
GCCACAAGACAAACATGTTAAGAAACTTTCCCGTTATTTACGCTCTGTTCCTGTTAATCAACCTCTGGAT
TACAAAATTTGTGAAAGATTGACTGATATTCTTAACTATGTTGCTCCTTTTACGCTGTGTGGATATGCTG
CTTTAATGCCTCTGTATCATGCTATTGCTTCCCGTACGGCTTTCGTTTTCTCCTCCTTGTATAAATCCTG
GTTGCTGTCTCTTTATGAGGAGTTGTGGCCCGTTGTCCGTCAACGTGGCGTGGTGTGCTCTGTGTTTGCT
GACGCAACCCCCACTGGCTGGGGCATTGCCACCACCTGTCAACTCCTTTCTGGGACTTTCGCTTTCCCCC
TCCCGATCGCCACGGCAGAACTCATCGCCGCCTGCCTTGCCCGCTGCTGGACAGGGGCTAGGTTGCTGGG
CACTGATAATTCCGTGGTGTTGTCGGGGAAGCTGACGTCCTTTGCAATTCGATATCAAGCTGTACCTTCT
AGATGTACATTACTTTCAGCGCTTCTAGACCAATGACTTACAAGGCAGCTGTAGATCTTAGCCACTTTTT
AAAAGAAAAGGGGGGACTGGAAGGGCTAATTCACTCCCAACGAAGACAAGATCTGCTTTTTGCTTGTACT
GGGTCTCTCTGGTTAGACCAGATCTGAGCCTGGGAGCTCTCTGGCTAACTAGGGAACCCACTGCTTAAGC
CTCAATAAAGCTTGCCTTGAGTGCTTCAAGTAGTGTGTGCCCGTCTGTTGTGTGACTCTGGTAACTAGAG
ATCCCTCAGACCCTTTTAGTCAGTGTGGAAAATCTCTAGCAGTAGTAGTTCATGTCATCTTATTATTCAG
TATTTATAACTTGCAAAGAAATGAATATCAGAGAGTGAGAGGAACTTGTTTATTGCAGCTTATAATGGTT
ACAAATAAAGCAATAGCATCACAAATTTCACAAATAAAGCATTTTTTTCACTGCATTCTAGTTGTGGTTT
GTCCAAACTCATCAATGTATCTTATCATGTCTGGCTCTAGCTATCCCGCCCCTAACTCCGCCCATCCCGC
CCCTAACTCCGCCCAGTTCCGCCCATTCTCCGCCCCATGGCTGACTAATTTTTTTT
