>Addgene plasmid #219106 | SFFV-ATF6B-Brd 142 | depositor partial sequence | sequence record 427798 | TF ORF
ATGGCGGAGCTGATGCTGCTCAGCGAGATTGCTGACCCGACGCGTTTCTTCACCGACAACCTGCTTAGCC
CGGAGGACTGGGGTCTGCAGAACAGCACCTTGTATTCTGGCCTAGATGAAGTGGCCGAGGAGCAGACGCA
GCTCTTCCGTTGCCCGGAGCAGGATGTCCCGTTTGACGGCAGCTCCCTGGACGTGGGGATGGATGTCAGC
CCCTCTGAGCCCCCATGGGAACTCCTGCCGATCTTCCCAGATCTTCAGGTGAAGTCTGAGCCATCTTCCC
CCTGCTCTTCCTCCTCCCTCAGCTCCGAGTCATCGCGTCTCTCCACAGAGCCATCCAGCGAGGCTCTTGG
GGTAGGGGAGGTGCTCCATGTGAAGACAGAGTCCTTGGCACCCCCACTGTGTCTCCTGGGAGATGACCCA
ACATCCTCATTTGAAACCGTCCAGATCAACGTTATCCCCACCTCTGATGATTCCTCAGATGTCCAGACCA
AGATAGAACCTGTCTCTCCATGTTCTTCCGTCAACTCTGAGGCCTCCCTGCTCTCGGCCGACTCCTCCAG
CCAGGCTTTTATAGGAGAGGAGGTCCTGGAAGTGAAGACAGAGTCCCTGTCCCCTTCAGGATGCCTCCTG
TGGGATGTCCCAGCCCCCTCACTTGGAGCTGTCCAGATCAGCATGGGCCCATCCCTTGATGGCTCCTCAG
GCAAAGCCCTGCCCACCCGGAAGCCGCCACTGCAGCCCAAACCTGTAGTGCTAACCACTGTCCCAATGCC
ATCCAGAGCTGTGTCTCCCAGCACCACAGTCCTTCTGCAGTCCCTCGTCCAGCCACCCCCAGGTACTGAA
GAAGGAGAAAAGGGCCGGGCATGGTGGCTCACGCCGGTAATCCCAGCACTTTGGGAGGCTGAGGCGGGCG
AATCACCTGAGGTCAGAAGTTTAAGACCAGCCTGGCCAACGTGGTGA
