>Addgene plasmid #219106 | SFFV-ATF6B-Brd 142 | depositor partial sequence | sequence record 427799 | Barcode sequence
TGTACATTACTTTCAGCGCT
